>Addgene plasmid #130169 | pRDAX-486 GFP[1] L6 Stuffer/Intein2 L7 GFP[2] IRES mCherry GFP(1-9) | addgene full sequence | sequence record 271326 | Addgene NGS Result
CTTTCTGCTATGGAGGTCAGGTATGATTTAAATGGTCAGTATTGAGCGATATCTAGAGAATTCGTATAGG
TCTTGTATTCAGTCTCGCACTTTAGACATGGTCTTCTGCTGCCCGTGGTCCTCTATTCGTCGGATGTTCT
GTCGATTCTTCCTGTCTATCTGGACTGGATCTGATATCATCGTCGACATTGATTATTGACTAGTTATTAA
TAGTAATCAATTACGGGGTCATTAGTTCATAGCCCATATATGGAGTTCCGCGTTACATAACTTACGGTAA
ATGGCCCGCCTGGCTGACCGCCCAACGACCCCCGCCCATTGACGTCAATAATGACGTATGTTCCCATAGT
AACGCCAATAGGGACTTTCCATTGACGTCAATGGGTGGAGTATTTACGGTAAACTGCCCACTTGGCAGTA
CATCAAGTGTATCATATGCCAAGTACGCCCCCTATTGACGTCAATGACGGTAAATGGCCCGCCTGGCATT
ATGCCCAGTACATGACCTTATGGGACTTTCCTACTTGGCAGTACATCTACGTATTAGTCATCGCTATTAC
CATGGTCGAGGTGAGCCCCACGTTCTGCTTCACTCTCCCCATCTCCCCCCCCTCCCCACCCCCAATTTTG
TATTTATTTATTTTTTAATTATTTTGTGCAGCGATGGGGGCGGGGGGGGGGGGGGCGCGCGCCAGGCGGG
GCGGGGCGGGGCGAGGGGCGGGGCGGGGCGAGGCGGAGAGGTGCGGCGGCAGCCAATCAGAGCGGCGCGC
TCCGAAAGTTTCCTTTTATGGCGAGGCGGCGGCGGCGGCGGCCCTATAAAAAGCGAAGCGCGCGGCGGGC
GGGAGTCGCTGCGTTGGGACTTAGCCTTTAGTGAACCGTCAGAATTAATTCAGATCGATCTACAGCGCCA
CCATGGATCTGCCTGATGACCACTACCTGAGCACACAGACCATCCTCTCCAAGGACCTTAACAGCGGTGG
TAGTGGAGGCAGCGAAGAAGAGCTATCAGAGTGCTTTCGCATTTTTGACAAGGATGGAAATGGTTTCATC
GACAGGGAGGAATTTGGAGACATCATCCGCCTTACTGGAGAACAGCTCACAGATGAGGATGTCGATGAGA
TATTTGGAGATTCAGACACAGACAAAAATGACGGAAGGATTGACTTTGATGAGTTCCTGAAGATGGTGGA
GAATGTCCAGGCGTCGGGAGGCAGCGGTGGTGAAAAGAGGGACCACATGGTGCTGCTCGAGTACGTCACA
GCAGCTGGCATCACCGATGCCAGCTAATGCTTAGATAAGTGAGAATTCAGATCCGCCCCTCTCCCTCCCC
CCCCCCTAACGTTACTGGCCGAAGCCGCTTGGAATAAGGCCGGTGTGCGTTTGTCTATATGTTATTTTCC
ACCATATTGCCGTCTTTTGGCAATGTGAGGGCCCGGAAACCTGGCCCTGTCTTCTTGACGAGCATTCCTA
GGGGTCTTTCCCCTCTCGCCAAAGGAATGCAAGGTCTGTTGAATGTCGTGAAGGAAGCAGTTCCTCTGGT
AGCTTCTTGAAGACAAACAACGTCTGTAGCGACCCTTTGCAGGCAGCGGAACCCCCCACCTGGCGACAGG
TGCCTCTGCGGCCAAAAGCCACGTGTATAAGATACACCTGCAAAGGCGGCACAACCCCAGTGCCACGTTG
TGAGTTGGATAGTTGTGGAAAGAGTCAAATGGCTCTCCTCAAGCGTATTCAACAAGGGGCTGAAGGATGC
CCAGAAGGTACCCCATTGTATGGGATCTGATCTGGGGCCTCGGTACACATGCTTTACATGTGTTTAGTCG
AGGTTAAAAAAACGTCTAGGCCCCCCGAACCACGGGGACGTGGTTTTCCTTTGAAAAACACGATGATAAT
ATGGCCACAACCATGGGTGCAGTGAGCAAGGGCGAGGAGGATAACATGGCCATCATCAAGGAGTTCATGC
GCTTCAAGGTGCACATGGAGGGCTCCGTGAACGGCCACGAGTTCGAGATCGAGGGCGAGGGCGAGGGCCG
CCCCTACGAGGGCACCCAGACCGCCAAGCTGAAGGTGACCAAGGGTGGCCCCCTGCCCTTCGCCTGGGAC
ATCCTGTCCCCTCAGTTCATGTACGGCTCCAAGGCCTACGTGAAGCACCCCGCCGACATCCCCGACTACT
TGAAGCTGTCCTTCCCCGAGGGCTTCAAGTGGGAGCGCGTGATGAACTTCGAGGACGGCGGCGTGGTGAC
CGTGACCCAGGACTCCTCCCTGCAGGACGGCGAGTTCATCTACAAGGTGAAGCTGCGCGGCACCAACTTC
CCCTCCGACGGCCCCGTAATGCAGAAGAAGACCATGGGCTGGGAGGCCTCCTCCGAGCGGATGTACCCCG
AGGACGGCGCCCTGAAGGGCGAGATCAAGCAGAGGCTGAAGCTGAAGGACGGCGGCCACTACGACGCTGA
GGTCAAGACCACCTACAAGGCCAAGAAGCCCGTGCAGCTGCCCGGCGCCTACAACGTCAACATCAAGTTG
GACATCACCTCCCACAACGAGGACTACACCATCGTGGAACAGTACGAACGCGCCGAGGGCCGCCACTCCA
CCGGCGGCATGGACGAGCTGTACAAGAGCGGCGCTACTAACTTCAGCCTGCTGAAGCAGGCTGGCGACGT
GGAGGAGAACCCTGGACCTTCTGGAAGAAAAGGCGAAGAGCTGTTTACAGGGGTTGTGCCTATCCTCATT
GAGCTCGATGGAGATGTCAACGGCCACAAGTTCTTTGTGAGAGGGGAAGGAGAAGGTGACGCTACTATCG
GCAAACTGTCTCTGAAGTTCATTTGCACTACCGGGAAGTTGCCCGTACCATGGCCAACACTGGTAACTAC
GCTGACATATGGAGTCCAGTGTTTCAGCCGTTATCCGGATCACATGAAGAGGCATGACTTCTTTAAATCC
GCAATGCCTGAGGGATATGTCCAAGAGAGGACCATCTACTTTAAGGACGACGGTACCTACAAAACCCGAG
CTGAAGTGAAGTTTGAGGGTGACACTCTGGTGAATCGGATTGAGCTCAAAGGCATCGACTTCAAGGAGGA
TGGCAACATCTTGGGCCATAAGCTGGAGTACAACTTCAACAGTCACAAGGTGTACATCACAGCCGACAAA
CAGAACAATGGGATTAAGGCCAACTTCACCATACGCCACAATGTGGAAGATGGCTCAGTCCAACTTGCGG
ACCATTACCAGCAGAATACGCCTATAGGGGATGGACCCGTTCTTCTGCCCTAGGTTGCCTTGAGCATCTG
ACTTCTGGCTAAATTGATGATCTATTAAACAATAAAGATGTCCACATGGAAGTTTTTTCCTGTCATACTT
TGTTAAGAAGGGTGAGAACAGAGTACCTACATTTTGAATGGAAGGATTGGAGCTACGGGGGTGGGGGTGG
GGTGGGATTAGATAAATGCCTGCTCTTTACTGAAGGCTCTTTACTATTGCTTTATGATAATGTTTCATAG
TTGGATCGAACACATATTGATCCTCGTCACAACCACACCAGCACACCTCAAATCCCACACCACTCCCACA
ATTACCATTCACTCAACAAACTCACACATCCCACGATAACGAATTCAAGCTTGATATCATTCAGGACGAG
CCTCAGACTCCAGCGTAACTGGACTGCAATCAACTCACTGGCTCACCTTCACGGGTGGGCCTTTCTTCGG
TAGAAAATCAAAGGATCTTCTTGAGATCCTTTTTTTCTGCGCGTAATCTGCTGCTTGCAAACAAAAAAAC
CACCGCTACCAGCGGTGGTTTGTTTGCCGGATCAAGAGCTACCAACTCTTTTTCCGAGGTAACTGGCTTC
AGCAGAGCGCAGATACCAAATACTGTTCTTCTAGTGTAGCCGTAGTTAGGCCACCACTTCAAGAACTCTG
TAGCACCGCCTACATACCTCGCTCTGCTAATCCTGTTACCAGTGGCTGCTGCCAGTGGCGATAAGTCGTG
TCTTACCGGGTTGGACTCAAGACGATAGTTACCGGATAAGGCGCAGCGGTCGGGCTGAACGGGGGGTTCG
TGCACACAGCCCAGCTTGGAGCGAACGACCTACACCGAACTGAGATACCTACAGCGTGAGCTATGAGAAA
GCGCCACGCTTCCCGAAGGGAGAAAGGCGGACAGGTATCCGGTAAGCGGCAGGGTCGGAACAGGAGAGCG
CACGAGGGAGCTTCCAGGGGGAAACGCCTGGTATCTTTATAGTCCTGTCGGGTTTCGCCACCTCTGACTT
GAGCATCGATTTTTGTGATGCTCGTCAGGGGGGCGGAGCCTATGGAAAAACGCCAGCAACGCAGAAAGGC
CCACCCGAAGGTGAGCCAGGTGATTACATTTGGGCCCTCATTACCAATGCTTAATCAGTGAGGCACCTAT
CTCAGCGATCTGTCTATTTCGTTCATCCATAGTTGCCTGACTCCCCGTCGTGTAGATAACTACGATGCGG
GAGGGCTTACCATCTGGCCCCAGTGCTGCAATGATACCGCGAGAACCACGCTCACCGGCTCCAGATTTAT
CAGCAATAAACCAGCCAGCCGGGAGGGCCGAGCGCAGAAGTGATCCTGCAACTTTATCCGCCTCCATCCA
GTCTATTAATTGTTGCCGGGAAGCTAGAGTAAGTAGTTCGCCAGTTAATAGTTTGCGCAACGTTGTTGCC
ATTGCTACAGGCATCGTGGTGTCACGCTCGTCGTTTGGTATGGCTTCATTCAGCTCCGGTTCCCAACGAT
CAAGGCGAGTTACATGATCCCCCATGTTGTGCAAAAAAGCGGTTAGCTCCTTCGGTCCTCCGATCGTTGC
CAGAAGTAAGTTGGCCGCAGTGTTATCACTCATGGTTATGGCAGCACTGCATAATTCTCTTACTGTCATG
CCATCCGTGAGATGCTTTTCTGTGACTGGTGAGTACTCAACCAAGTCATTCTGAGAATAGTGTATGCGGC
GACCGAGTTGCTCTTGCCCGGCGTCAATACGGGATAATACCGCGCCACATAGCAGAACTTTAAAAGTGCT
CATCATTGGAAAACGTTCTTCGGGGCGTAAACTCTCAAGGATCTTACCGCTGTTGAGATCCAGTTCGATG
TAACCCACTCGTGCACCCAACTGATCTTCAGCATCTTTTACTTTCACCAGCGTTTCTGGGTGAGCAAAAA
CAGGAAGGCAAAATGCCGCAAAAAAGGGAATAAGGGCGACACGGAAATGTTGAATACTCATTTTAGCTTC
CTTAGCTCCTGAAAATCTCGATAACTCAAAAAATACGCCCGGTAGTGATCTTATTTCATTATGGTGAAAG
TTGGAACCTCTTACGTGCCGATCAAGTCAAAAGCCTCCGGTCGGAGGCTTTTGA
Features (pLannotate 1.2.2; 16 found; start..end, strand, type, name):
    185..564     +  enhancer       CMV enhancer: human cytomegalovirus immediate early enhancer
    566..841     +  promoter       chicken β-actin promoter: No description available
    867..883     +  promoter       tight TRE promoter (fragment): Tet-responsive promoter PTight, consisting of seven tet operator sequences followed by the minimal CMV promoter
    919..972     +  CDS            aceGFP-h (fragment): aceGFP-h is a basic (constitutively fluorescent) long stokes shift fluorescent protein published in 2003, derived from Aequorea coerulescens.
    985..1137    +  CDS            TNNC2_PRODO: Experimental evidence at protein level: Swiss-Prot protein existence level 1. Troponin is the central regulatory protein of striated muscle contraction. Tn consists of three components: Tn-I which is the inhibitor of actomyosin ATPase, Tn-T which contains the binding site for tropomyosin and Tn-C. The binding of calcium to Tn-C abolishes the inhibitory action of Tn on actin filaments. From Protopterus dolloi (Slender lungfish).
   1201..1275    +  CDS            SPOON (fragment): SPOON is a photoswitchable green/yellow fluorescent protein published in 2018, derived from Aequorea victoria. It has high acid sensitivity.
   1316..1902    +  misc_feature   IRES2: internal ribosome entry site (IRES) of the encephalomyocarditis virus (EMCV)
   1912..2616    +  CDS            mCherry: mCherry is a basic (constitutively fluorescent) red fluorescent protein published in 2004, derived from Discosoma sp.. It is reported to be a very rapidly-maturing monomer with low acid sensitivity.
   2689..3270    +  CDS            Trp-less GFP (fragment): Trp-less GFP is a fluorescent protein published in 2012, derived from Aequorea victoria.
   3301..3506    +  polyA_signal   PGK poly(A) signal (fragment): mouse phosphoglycerate kinase 1 polyadenylation signal
   3680..3709    +  terminator     T3Te terminator: phage T3 early transcription terminator
   3731..4318    +  rep_origin     ori: high-copy-number ColE1/pMB1/pBR322/pUC origin of replication
   4330..4357    -  terminator     T7Te terminator: phage T7 early transcription terminator
   4381..5241    -  CDS            AmpR: β-lactamase; bla; confers resistance to ampicillin, carbenicillin, and related antibiotics
   5242..5344    -  promoter       cat promoter: promoter of the E. coli cat gene encoding chloramphenicol acetyltransferase
   5345..2       -  terminator     tonB terminator (across the origin): bidirectional E. coli tonB-P14 transcription terminator
