[The description below was written by a language model from this plasmid's Addgene catalogue record and pLannotate feature annotations shown in this document.]
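Description:
pRDAX-486 GFP[1] L6 Stuffer/Intein2 L7 GFP[2] IRES mCherry GFP(1-9) is a custom-built mammalian expression plasmid of about 5.4 kb, deposited as a vector for protein–protein interaction assays based on bimolecular or trimolecular fluorescence complementation (BiFC/TriFC). In bacteria it is maintained at high copy through a ColE1/pUC-type origin. It is selected with ampicillin via a β-lactamase gene that the annotation places under a cat promoter. The bacterial module is flanked by short phage and tonB transcription terminators that insulate it from the mammalian cassette.

The mammalian unit is driven by the CMV enhancer fused to the chicken β-actin promoter (a CAG-style arrangement) and ends in a fragment of the mouse PGK polyadenylation signal. A very short match to a Tet-responsive promoter just downstream is probably only a minimal-promoter remnant. The first open reading frame contains two short GFP-derived fragments, which correspond to GFP[1] and GFP[2] in the plasmid name. They are separated by the linkers L6 and L7 and a central segment named "Stuffer/Intein2". The automated annotation matches this central segment to a troponin C-like sequence, and the record does not explain its nature or which cloning sites are used to replace it. An EMCV IRES then allows translation of mCherry from the same transcript, followed by a large GFP fragment that matches the GFP(1-9) of the name.

By analogy with tripartite split-GFP systems, the two small fragments would be the individual strands that complement GFP(1-9) when brought together, while mCherry reports transfection and expression. How mCherry and GFP(1-9) are joined is not annotated. The catalogue lists the insert species as mouse, although the fluorescent protein parts are of jellyfish and coral origin.
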