Addgene plasmid #130169: pRDAX-486 GFP[1] L6 Stuffer/Intein2 L7 GFP[2] IRES mCherry GFP(1-9)
Purpose: PPI (BiFC/TriFC) assay vector
Depositing lab: Gary Lewin. Depositing organization: Max-Delbrueck-Centrum fuer Molekulare Medizin (MDC).
Backbone
  Vector backbone: custom built
  Vector type: Mammalian Expression
Growth in bacteria
  Bacterial resistance: Ampicillin, 100 μg/mL
  Growth temperature: 37°C
  Growth strain: DH5alpha
  Copy number: High Copy
Gene/Insert
  Gene/Insert name: GFP
  Species: M. musculus (mouse)
  Cloning method: Restriction Enzyme; 5′ cloning site unknown (unknown if destroyed); 3′ cloning site unknown (unknown if destroyed)
Terms and licenses: Academic/Nonprofit Terms; Industry Terms: Not Available to Industry
How to cite: pRDAX-486 GFP[1] L6 Stuffer/Intein2 L7 GFP[2] IRES mCherry GFP(1-9) was a gift from Gary Lewin (Addgene plasmid # 130169 ; http://n2t.net/addgene:130169 ; RRID:Addgene_130169)
